Addgene plasmid #37914: MSCV-N 6bE5b
Depositing lab: Karl Munger. Depositing organization: Brigham and Women's Hospital. Publication: Interpreting cancer genomes using systematic host network perturbations by tumour virus proteins. Rozenblatt-Rosen O, Deo RC, Padi M, Adelmant G, Calderwood MA, Rolland T, Grace M, Dricot A, Askenazi M, Tavares M, Pevzner SJ, Abderazzaq F, Byrdsong D, Carvunis AR, Chen AA, Cheng J, Correll M, Duarte M, Fan C, Feltkamp MC, Ficarro SB, Franchi R, Garg BK, Gulbahce N, Hao T, Holthaus AM, James R, Korkhin A, Litovchick L, Mar JC, Pak TR, Rabello S, Rubio R, Shen Y, Singh S, Spangle JM, Tasan M, Wanamaker S, Webber JT, Roecklein-Canfield J, Johannsen E, Barabasi AL, Beroukhim R, Kieff E, Cusick ME, Hill DE, Munger K, Marto JA, Quackenbush J, Roth FP, DeCaprio JA, Vidal M. Nature. 2012 Jul 26;487(7408):491-5. 10.1038/nature11288 PubMed 22810586.
Backbone
  Vector backbone: MSCV-N FLAGHA
  Backbone size w/o insert (bp): 8162
  Total vector size (bp): 6882
  Vector type: Mammalian Expression, Retroviral
  Selectable markers: Puromycin
Growth in bacteria
  Bacterial resistance: Ampicillin, 100 μg/mL
  Growth temperature: 37°C
  Growth strain: DH5alpha
  Copy number: Low Copy
Gene/Insert
  Gene/Insert name: HPV 6b E5b (alt names: E5b; HPV6bgp7)
  Species: HPV
  Insert size (bp): 220
  GenBank ID: NP_040302.1
  Entrez Gene: E5b (a.k.a. HPV6bgp7)
  Promoter: PKG
  Tag / fusion protein: Flag (N terminal on backbone); HA (N terminal on backbone)
  Cloning method: Gateway Cloning
  Sequencing primers: 5′ LXSN 5'; 3′ MSCV-N seq. rev
Resource information
  A portion of this plasmid was derived from a plasmid made by: Peter Howley lab
Terms and licenses: Academic/Nonprofit Terms; Industry Terms: Not Available to Industry
How to cite: MSCV-N 6bE5b was a gift from Karl Munger (Addgene plasmid # 37914 ; http://n2t.net/addgene:37914 ; RRID:Addgene_37914)
