[The description below was written by a language model from this plasmid's Addgene catalogue record.]
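Description:
MSCV-N 6bE5b is a retroviral mammalian expression plasmid built on the MSCV-N FLAGHA backbone, a murine stem cell virus-type vector. It is propagated in E. coli as a low-copy plasmid under ampicillin selection, and carries a puromycin marker for selecting transduced or transfected mammalian cells. As a retroviral vector it is meant to be packaged into viral particles, after which the region between the long terminal repeats integrates into the target cell genome to give stable expression. No feature table accompanies the record, so the LTRs, packaging signal and bacterial origin are not individually documented.

The insert is the E5b open reading frame of human papillomavirus type 6b, about 220 bp, introduced by Gateway recombination cloning. The backbone supplies tandem Flag and HA epitopes at the N terminus, so the small viral protein is made as a doubly tagged fusion suited to detection and to sequential affinity purification. The record lists the promoter as "PKG", most likely a rendering of PGK. In MSCV designs of this type a PGK promoter commonly drives the puromycin resistance gene while the 5′ LTR drives the insert, but the record does not say which arrangement applies here. The listed backbone size (8162 bp) exceeds the total vector size (6882 bp), which is consistent with a Gateway destination cassette being replaced by the much smaller insert.

The plasmid comes from a systematic study in which tumour virus proteins were expressed in human cells to map their effects on host networks. This fits its use for stable expression of tagged E5b in interaction and perturbation analyses.
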