>Addgene plasmid #37914 | MSCV-N 6bE5b | depositor partial sequence | sequence record 47507 | Tag and insert
ATCTGCCACCATGGACTACAAGGATGACGATGACAAGCTCGATGGAGGATACCCATACGATGTTCCAGAT
TACGCTGCTCGAGGTTATCAAACAAGTTTGTACAAAAAAGTTGGCACCATGATGCTAACATGTCAATTTA
ATGATGGAGATACCTGGCTGGGTTTGTGGTTGTTATGTGCCTTTATTGTAGGGATGTTGGGGTTATTATT
GATGCACTATAGAGCTGTACAAGGGGATAAACACACCAAATGTAAGAAGTGTAACAAACACAACTGTAAT
GATGATTATGTAACTATGCATTATACTACTGATGGTGATTATATATATATGAATTAGCCAACTTTCTTGT
ACAAAGTGGTTCGATAACGAATTCCGCCCCCCCCC
