>Addgene plasmid #37914 | MSCV-N 6bE5b | addgene partial sequence | sequence record 50353 | pLXSN-5
CTCACTCCTTCTCTAGGCGCCGGAATTAGATCTGCCACCATGGACTACAAGGATGACGATGACAAGCTCG
ATGGAGGATACCCATACGATGTTCCAGATTACGCTGCTCGAGGTTATCAAACAAGTTTGTACAAAAAAGT
TGGCACCATGATGCTAACATGTCAATTTAATGATGGAGATACCTGGCTGGGTTTGTGGTTGTTATGTGCC
TTTATTGTAGGGATGTTGGGGTTATTATTGATGCACTATAGAGCTGTACAAGGGGATAAACACACCAAAT
GTAAGAAGTGTAACAAACACAACTGTAATGATGATTATGTAACTATGCATTATACTACTGATGGTGATTA
TATATATATGAATTAGCCAACTTTCTTGTACAAAGTGGTTCGATAACGAATTCCGCCCCCCCCCCC
